>Addgene plasmid #21544 | pJA269 | depositor full sequence | sequence record 9913 | Author sequence
CTTTCCTGCGTTATCCCCTGATTCTGTGGATAACCGTATTACCGCCTTTGAGTGAGCTGATACCGCTCGC
CGCAGCCGAACGACCGAGCGCAGCGAGTCAGTGAGCGAGGAAGCGGAAGAGCGCCCAATACGCAAACCGC
CTCTCCCCGCGCGTTGGCCGATTCATTAATGCAGCTGGCACGACAGGTTTCCCGACTGGAAAGCGGGCAG
TGAGCGCAACGCAATTAATACGCGTACCGCTAGCCAGGAAGAGTTTGTAGAAACGCAAAAAGGCCATCCG
TCAGGATGGCCTTCTGCTTAGTTTGATGCCTGGCAGTTTATGGCGGGCGTCCTGCCCGCCACCCTCCGGG
CCGTTGCTTCACAACGTTCAAATCCGCTCCCGGCGGATTTGTCCTACTCAGGAGAGCGTTCACCGACAAA
CAACAGATAAAACGAAAGGCCCAGTCTTCCGACTGAGCCTTTCGTTTTATTTGATGCCTGGCAGTTCCCT
ACTCTCGCGTTAACGCTAGCATGGATGTTTTCCCAGTCACGACGTTGTAAAACGACGGCCAGTCTTAAGC
TCGGGCCCGCGTTAACGCTACCATGGAGCTCCAAATAATGATTTTATTTTGACTGATAGTGACCTGTTCG
TTGCAACAAATTGATAAGCAATGCTTTTTTATAATGCCAACTTTGTATAGAAAAGTTGGATCACCAAAAA
CGGAACGTTGAGCTGGACGGAAATAGTGGTAAAGTGACATGATTATAGTTTGAAGATTTCTAATTTCACA
ATTAGAGCAAATGTTGTTCGGTATTTATTTTCAACGGTATTTATACTATTTTCCACCTTTTTCTAGAACA
TTCGAGCTGCTTGTTGCAAAAGGAGGGCGACTCACATTCGGTACATGGAAAAGTAGTGTACACAATAAAG
AGACCCAGATACATTTTCCGTCTGCGTCTCTTTGCACCCACCGGGAGTATTTTCAAACGAATGCATCTAG
GACCTTCTAGAACATTCTGTAAGGCTGCAGAATGCGGGTATATAAGGAAAGCGGGCTCAGAGGAAGCCAA
CACGCTTTGTTCTAGTGCATCTAAAAAACTTCGAAAATGAGTAAAGGAGAAGAACTTTTCACTGGAGTTG
TCCCAATTCTTGTTGAATTAGATGGTGATGTTAATGGGCACAAATTTTCTGTCAGTGGAGAGGGTGAAGG
TGATGCAACATACGGAAAACTTACCCTTAAATTTATTTGCACTACTGGAAAACTACCTGTTCCATGGGTA
AGTTTAAACATATATATACTAACTAACCCTGATTATTTAAATTTTCAGCCAACACTTGTCACTACTCTCA
CTTATGGTGTTCAATGCTTCTCGAGATACCCAGATCATATGAAACAGCATGACTTTTTCAAGAGTGCCAT
GCCCGAAGGTTATGTACAGGAAAGAACTATATTTTTCAAAGATGACGGGAACTACAAGACACGTAAGTTT
AAACAGTTCGGTACTAACTAACCATACATATTTAAATTTTCAGGTGCTGAAGTCAAGTTTGAAGGTGATA
CCCTTGTTAATAGAATCGAGTTAAAAGGTATTGATTTTAAAGAAGATGGAAACATTCTTGGACACAAATT
GGAATACAACTATAACTCACACAATGTATACATCATGGCAGACAAACAAAAGAATGGAATCAAAGTTGTA
AGTTTAAACATGATTTTACTAACTAACTAATCTGATTTAAATTTTCAGAACTTCAAAATTAGACACAACA
TTGAAGATGGAAGCGTTCAACTAGCAGACCATTATCAACAAAATACTCCAATTGGCGATGGCCCTGTCCT
TTTACCAGACAACCATTACCTGTCCACACAATCTGCCCTTTCGAAAGATCCCAACGAAAAGAGAGACCAC
ATGGTCCTTCTTGAGTTTGTAACAGCTGCTGGGATTACACATGGCATGGACGAACTATACAAAGGAGGTG
GAGGTGGAGCTTCAAGTTTGTACAAAAAAGTTGAACGAGAAACGTAAAATGATATAAATATCAATATATT
AAATTAGATTTTGCATAAAAAACAGACTACATAATACTGTAAAACACAACATATGCAGTCACTATGAATC
AACTACTTAGATGGTATTAGTGACCTGTAGAATTCGAGCTCTAGAGCTGCAGGGCGGCCGCGATATCCCC
TATAGTGAGTCGTATTACATGGTCATAGCTGTTTCCTGGCAGCTCTGGCCCGTGTCTCAAAATCTCTGAT
GTTACATTGCACAAGATAAAAATATATCATCATGAACAATAAAACTGTCTGCTTACATAAACAGTAATAC
AAGGGGTGTTATGAGCCATATTCAACGGGAAACGTCGAGGCCGCGATTAAATTCCAACATGGATGCTGAT
TTATATGGGTATAAATGGGCTCGCGATAATGTCGGGCAATCAGGTGCGACAATCTATCGCTTGTATGGGA
AGCCCGATGCGCCAGAGTTGTTTCTGAAACATGGCAAAGGTAGCGTTGCCAATGATGTTACAGATGAGAT
GGTCAGACTAAACTGGCTGACGGAATTTATGCCTCTTCCGACCATCAAGCATTTTATCCGTACTCCTGAT
GATGCATGGTTACTCACCACTGCGATCCCCGGAAAAACAGCATTCCAGGTATTAGAAGAATATCCTGATT
CAGGTGAAAATATTGTTGATGCGCTGGCAGTGTTCCTGCGCCGGTTGCATTCGATTCCTGTTTGTAATTG
TCCTTTTAACAGCGATCGCGTATTTCGTCTCGCTCAGGCGCAATCACGAATGAATAACGGTTTGGTTGAT
GCGAGTGATTTTGATGACGAGCGTAATGGCTGGCCTGTTGAACAAGTCTGGAAAGAAATGCATAAACTTT
TGCCATTCTCACCGGATTCAGTCGTCACTCATGGTGATTTCTCACTTGATAACCTTATTTTTGACGAGGG
GAAATTAATAGGTTGTATTGATGTTGGACGAGTCGGAATCGCAGACCGATACCAGGATCTTGCCATCCTA
TGGAACTGCCTCGGTGAGTTTTCTCCTTCATTACAGAAACGGCTTTTTCAAAAATATGGTATTGATAATC
CTGATATGAATAAATTGCAGTTTCATTTGATGCTCGATGAGTTTTTCTAATCAGAATTGGTTAATTGGTT
GTAACACTGGCAGAGCATTACGCTGACTTGACGGGACGGCGCAAGCTCATGACCAAAATCCCTTAACGTG
AGTTACGCGTCGTTCCACTGAGCGTCAGACCCCGTAGAAAAGATCAAAGGATCTTCTTGAGATCCTTTTT
TTCTGCGCGTAATCTGCTGCTTGCAAACAAAAAAACCACCGCTACCAGCGGTGGTTTGTTTGCCGGATCA
AGAGCTACCAACTCTTTTTCCGAAGGTAACTGGCTTCAGCAGAGCGCAGATACCAAATACTGTCCTTCTA
GTGTAGCCGTAGTTAGGCCACCACTTCAAGAACTCTGTAGCACCGCCTACATACCTCGCTCTGCTAATCC
TGTTACCAGTGGCTGCTGCCAGTGGCGATAAGTCGTGTCTTACCGGGTTGGACTCAAGACGATAGTTACC
GGATAAGGCGCAGCGGTCGGGCTGAACGGGGGGTTCGTGCACACAGCCCAGCTTGGAGCGAACGACCTAC
ACCGAACTGAGATACCTACAGCGTGAGCATTGAGAAAGCGCCACGCTTCCCGAAGGGAGAAAGGCGGACA
GGTATCCGGTAAGCGGCAGGGTCGGAACAGGAGAGCGCACGAGGGAGCTTCCAGGGGGAAACGCCTGGTA
TCTTTATAGTCCTGTCGGGTTTCGCCACCTCTGACTTGAGCGTCGATTTTTGTGATGCTCGTCAGGGGGG
CGGAGCCTATGGAAAAACGCCAGCAACGCGGCCTTTTTACGGTTCCTGGCCTTTTGCTGGCCTTTTGCTC
ACATGTT
Features (pLannotate 1.2.2; 12 found; start..end, strand, type, name):
    121..213     +  CDS            lacI (fragment): lac repressor; lacI; The lac repressor binds to the lac operator to inhibit transcription in E. coli. This inhibition can be relieved by adding lactose or isopropyl-β-D-thiogalactopyranoside (IPTG).
    268..295     -  terminator     rrnB T2 terminator: transcription terminator T2 from the E. coli rrnB gene
    427..470     +  terminator     rrnB T1 terminator: Escherichia coli rrnB; transcription terminator T1 from the E. coli rrnB gene
    517..553     -  CDS            lacZα (fragment): LacZα fragment of β-galactosidase; lacZ fragment
    592..677     +  protein_bind   attL1 (fragment): mutant version of attL; recombination site for the Gateway® LR reaction LR Clonase™
    668..688     +  protein_bind   attB4: mutant version of attB; core recombination site for the Gateway® BP reaction BP Clonase™
    690..740     -  CDS            hsp-16.1 (fragment): HSP11_CAEEL - Also known as hsp16-1b. Experimental evidence at transcript level: Swiss-Prot protein existence level 2. From Caenorhabditis elegans.
   1090..1953    +  CDS            EGFP: EGFP is a basic (constitutively fluorescent) green fluorescent protein published in 1996, derived from Aequorea victoria. It is reported to be a rapidly-maturing weak dimer with moderate acid sensitivity.
   1973..2096    +  protein_bind   attR1: mutant version of attR; recombination site for the Gateway® LR reaction LR Clonase™
   2169..2187    -  promoter       T7 promoter: promoter for bacteriophage T7 RNA polymerase
   2321..3130    +  CDS            KanR: aminoglycoside phosphotransferase; aph(3')-Ia; confers resistance to kanamycin in bacteria or G418 (Geneticin®) in eukaryotes
   3277..3865    +  rep_origin     ori: high-copy-number ColE1/pMB1/pBR322/pUC origin of replication
