[The description below was written by a language model from this plasmid's Addgene catalogue record and pLannotate feature annotations shown in this document.]
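Description:
pJA269 is a MultiSite Gateway entry clone built in the Invitrogen pDONR P4-P1R backbone, part of a toolkit of MosSCI- and Gateway-compatible plasmids for constitutive and inducible transgene expression in the C. elegans germline. It is a bacterial propagation plasmid of about 3.9 kb, carrying a high-copy ColE1/pUC-type origin and a kanamycin resistance gene. rrnB T1 and T2 terminators lie upstream of the cloning region to insulate the insert from read-through transcription. A T7 promoter and M13 priming sites flank the cassette for sequencing.

The 1.28 kb insert was introduced by a BP reaction that consumed the attP4 and attP1R sites, leaving the insert flanked by recombination sites annotated as an attL-type site with an attB4 core on the 5′ side and attR1 on the 3′ side. This is the arrangement expected of a first-position ("promoter slot") entry clone. The insert consists of the C. elegans hsp-16.41 heat-shock promoter, derived from pCM1.57. The annotated reverse-strand fragment of the hsp-16.1 coding sequence is consistent with a divergent heat-shock gene intergenic region. The promoter is followed by a GFP carrying the F64L and S65T mutations (annotated as EGFP) and a (Gly)5Ala linker at its C-terminal end.

Because the promoter and the tag sit together in the 5′ slot, an LR reaction with a gene-of-interest entry clone, a 3′ UTR entry clone and a suitable destination vector should give a heat-inducible, N-terminally GFP-tagged fusion. With a MosSCI-compatible destination vector, this would allow single-copy integration in worms. The plasmid has no worm selection marker or 3′ UTR of its own, so it serves as a building block rather than a finished expression construct.
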