Addgene plasmid #21544: pJA269
Depositing lab: Julie Ahringer. Depositing organization: University of Cambridge. Publication: MosSCI and gateway compatible plasmid toolkit for constitutive and inducible expression of transgenes in the C. elegans germline. Zeiser E, Frokjaer-Jensen C, Jorgensen E, Ahringer J. PLoS One. 2011;6(5):e20082. Epub 2011 May 26. 10.1371/journal.pone.0020082 PubMed 21637852.
Backbone
  Vector backbone: pDONRP4P1R
  Backbone manufacturer: Invitrogen
  Backbone size w/o insert (bp): 2643
  Vector type: MultiSite Gateway
Growth in bacteria
  Bacterial resistance: Kanamycin, 50 μg/mL
  Growth temperature: 37°C
  Growth strain: DH5alpha
  Growth instructions: DH5a
  Copy number: Unknown
Gene/Insert
  Gene/Insert name: phsp16.41::GFP-F64LS65T::(Gly)5Ala (alt name: L3788)
  Species: C. elegans (nematode)
  Insert size (bp): 1284
  Cloning method: Gateway Cloning; 5′ cloning site attP4 (destroyed during cloning); 3′ cloning site attP1R (destroyed during cloning)
  Sequencing primers: 5′ M13F; 3′ M13R/ T7
Resource information
  A portion of this plasmid was derived from a plasmid made by: The phsp16.41 sequence was derived from pCM1.57.
Terms and licenses: Academic/Nonprofit Terms; Industry Terms: Not Available to Industry
How to cite: pJA269 was a gift from Julie Ahringer (Addgene plasmid # 21544 ; http://n2t.net/addgene:21544 ; RRID:Addgene_21544)
