>Addgene plasmid #21544 | pJA269 | addgene partial sequence | sequence record 27526 | 21544 with M13-for20
CGCTACCATGGAGCTCCAAATAATGATTTTATTTTGACTGATAGTGACCTGTTCGTTGCAACAAATTGAT
AAGCAATGCTTTTTTATAATGCCAACTTTGTATAGAAAAGTTGGATCACCAAAAACGGAACGTTGAGCTG
GACGGAAATAGTGGTAAAGTGACATGATTATAGTTTGAAGATTTCTAATTTCACAATTAGAGCAAATGTT
GTTCGGTATTTATTTTCAACGGTATTTATACTATTTTCCACCTTTTTCTAGAACATTCGAGCTGCTTGTT
GCAAAAGGAGGGCGACTCACATTCGGTACATGGAAAAGTAGTGTACACAATAAAGAGACCCAGATACATT
TTCCGTCTGCGTCTCTTTGCACCCACCGGGAGTATTTTCAAACGAATGCATCTAGGACCTTCTAGAACAT
TCTGTAAGGCTGCAGAATGCGGGTATATAAGGAAAGCGGGCTCAGAGGAAGCCAACACGCTTTGTTCTAG
TGCATCTAAAAAACTTCGAAAATGAGTAAAGGAGAAGAACTTTTCACTGGAGTTGTCCCAATTCTTGTTG
AATTAGATGGTGATGTTAATGGGCACAAATTTTCTGTCAGTGGAGAGGGTGAAGGTGATGCAACATACGG
AAAACTTACCCTTAAATTTATTTGCACTACTGGAAAACTACCTGTTCCATGGGTAAGTTTAAACATATAT
ATACTAACTAACCCTGATTATTTAAATTTTCAGCCAACACTTGTCACTAC
